Addgene plasmid #177253: mU6-sgCebpa_v1-hu6-sgCebpd_v1
Purpose: Expresses Cebpa_v1 (mU6), Cebpd_v1 (hU6) gRNAs and Cre-recombinase
Depositing lab: Monte Winslow. Depositing organization: Stanford University. Publication: LKB1 drives stasis and C/EBP-mediated reprogramming to an alveolar type II fate in lung cancer. Murray CW, Brady JJ, Han M, Cai H, Tsai MK, Pierce SE, Cheng R, Demeter J, Feldser DM, Jackson PK, Shackelford DB, Winslow MM. Nat Commun. 2022 Feb 28;13(1):1090. doi: 10.1038/s41467-022-28619-8. PubMed 35228570.
Backbone
  Vector backbone: pLL3.3
  Vector type: Lentiviral
Growth in bacteria
  Bacterial resistance: Ampicillin, 100 μg/mL
  Growth temperature: 37°C
  Growth strain: NEB Stable
  Copy number: High Copy
Gene/Insert
  Gene/Insert name: sgCebpa_v1/sgCebpd_v1
  gRNA/shRNA sequence: GTGCTCGCAGATGCCGCCCAG/GCTCAAGCGCGAACCCGACTG
  Species: M. musculus (mouse)
  Promoter: mU6/hU6
  Cloning method: Gibson Cloning
Terms and licenses: Academic/Nonprofit Terms; Industry Terms: Not Available to Industry
How to cite: mU6-sgCebpa_v1-hu6-sgCebpd_v1 was a gift from Monte Winslow (Addgene plasmid # 177253 ; http://n2t.net/addgene:177253 ; RRID:Addgene_177253)
