[The description below was written by a language model from this plasmid's Addgene catalogue record and pLannotate feature annotations shown in this document.]
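Description:
mU6-sgCebpa_v1-hu6-sgCebpd_v1 is an 8,250-nt lentiviral transfer plasmid built on the pLL3.3 backbone that delivers two CRISPR guide RNAs together with Cre recombinase. In bacteria it is maintained through a high-copy ColE1/pUC-type origin and selected with ampicillin via the β-lactamase gene. The viral portion has the usual HIV-1-derived layout. A CMV enhancer/promoter sits upstream of a truncated 5' LTR to drive genomic RNA production in packaging cells. It is followed by the Ψ packaging signal with a partial gag sequence, the Rev response element for Rev-dependent nuclear export, and the cPPT/CTS. A WPRE lies downstream of the payload to enhance transcript expression. The 3' end consists of a nef-derived fragment and a second truncated LTR that spans the plasmid's numbering origin.

The payload consists of three tandem expression units in the same orientation. A mouse U6 RNA polymerase III promoter drives a guide targeting mouse Cebpa, and a human U6 promoter drives a guide targeting mouse Cebpd. Using two different U6 promoters reduces the sequence repetition that can cause recombination in lentiviral vectors. Downstream, the mouse PGK promoter drives Cre, which is annotated as a fragment covering most of the coding sequence. The construct carries no Cas9, so editing depends on a nuclease supplied by the target cells or animal. Cre would be expected to recombine loxP-flanked alleles in transduced cells, so that recombination and dual gene knockout occur in the same cells. The associated publication concerns LKB1 and C/EBP-driven cell-state changes in lung cancer, which suggests the plasmid was used for combined Cebpa/Cebpd inactivation in mouse lung tumour models. The record does not describe the specific experimental setup.
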