Features (pLannotate 1.2.2; 21 found; start..end, strand, type, name):
    209..389     +  LTR            5' LTR (truncated): truncated 5' long terminal repeat (LTR) from HIV-1
    451..1039    -  rep_origin     ori: high-copy-number ColE1/pMB1/pBR322/pUC origin of replication
   1210..2070    -  CDS            AmpR: β-lactamase; bla; confers resistance to ampicillin, carbenicillin, and related antibiotics
   2071..2175    -  promoter       AmpR promoter: bla
   2234..2286    -  misc_feature   bom (fragment): basis of mobility region from pBR322
   2441..2820    +  enhancer       CMV enhancer: human cytomegalovirus immediate early enhancer
   2821..3020    +  promoter       CMV promoter: human cytomegalovirus (CMV) immediate early promoter
   3038..3218    +  LTR            5' LTR (truncated): truncated 5' long terminal repeat (LTR) from HIV-1
   3265..3390    +  misc_feature   HIV-1 Ψ: packaging signal of human immunodeficiency virus type 1
   3374..3712    +  CDS            HIV-1 gag (fragment): gag protein from human immunodeficiency virus 1; gag
   3887..4120    +  misc_feature   RRE: The Rev response element (RRE) of HIV-1 allows for Rev-dependent mRNA export from the nucleus to the cytoplasm.
   4497..4597    +  CDS            Rev (fragment): human immunodeficiency virus 1 (HIV-1) Rev protein; rev; enhances nuclear export of unspliced and incompletely spliced viral mRNAs
   4647..4764    +  misc_feature   cPPT/CTS: central polypurine tract and central termination sequence of HIV-1
   4846..5148    +  promoter       U6 promoter: RNA polymerase III promoter for mouse U6 snRNA (Das et al., 1988)
   5323..5560    +  promoter       U6 promoter: RNA polymerase III promoter for human U6 snRNA
   5734..6226    +  promoter       PGK promoter: mouse phosphoglycerate kinase 1 promoter
   6256..7286    +  CDS            Cre (fragment): site-specific recombinase Cre is a site-specific recombinase from bacteriophage P1. Recombination occurs at loxP sequences.
   7319..7342    +  misc_feature   MCS (fragment): pBluescript multiple cloning site
   7342..7930    +  misc_feature   WPRE: woodchuck hepatitis virus posttranscriptional regulatory element
   7931..7950    +  misc_feature   MCS (fragment): pBluescript multiple cloning site
   7952..202     +  CDS            nef (fragment) (across the origin): NEF_HV1LA - Experimental evidence at protein level: Swiss-Prot protein existence level 1. Extracellular Nef protein targets CD4(+) T-lymphocytes for apoptosis by interacting with CXCR4 surface receptors. From Human immunodeficiency virus type 1 group M subtype B (isolate Lai) (HIV-1).
>Addgene plasmid #177253 | mU6-sgCebpa_v1-hu6-sgCebpd_v1 | addgene full sequence | sequence record 352719 | Addgene NGS Result
ATATCCACTGACCTTTGGATGGTGCTACAAGCTAGTACCAGTTGAGCAAGAGAAGGTAGAAGAAGCCAAT
GAAGGAGAGAACACCCGCTTGTTACACCCTGTGAGCCTGCATGGGATGGATGACCCGGAGAGAGAAGTAT
TAGAGTGGAGGTTTGACAGCCGCCTAGCATTTCATCACATGGCCCGAGAGCTGCATCCGGACTGTACTGG
GTCTCTCTGGTTAGACCAGATCTGAGCCTGGGAGCTCTCTGGCTAACTAGGGAACCCACTGCTTAAGCCT
CAATAAAGCTTGCCTTGAGTGCTTCAAGTAGTGTGTGCCCGTCTGTTGTGTGACTCTGGTAACTAGAGAT
CCCTCAGACCCTTTTAGTCAGTGTGGAAAATCTCTAGCAGCATGTGAGCAAAAGGCCAGCAAAAGGCCAG
GAACCGTAAAAAGGCCGCGTTGCTGGCGTTTTTCCATAGGCTCCGCCCCCCTGACGAGCATCACAAAAAT
CGACGCTCAAGTCAGAGGTGGCGAAACCCGACAGGACTATAAAGATACCAGGCGTTTCCCCCTGGAAGCT
CCCTCGTGCGCTCTCCTGTTCCGACCCTGCCGCTTACCGGATACCTGTCCGCCTTTCTCCCTTCGGGAAG
CGTGGCGCTTTCTCATAGCTCACGCTGTAGGTATCTCAGTTCGGTGTAGGTCGTTCGCTCCAAGCTGGGC
TGTGTGCACGAACCCCCCGTTCAGCCCGACCGCTGCGCCTTATCCGGTAACTATCGTCTTGAGTCCAACC
CGGTAAGACACGACTTATCGCCACTGGCAGCAGCCACTGGTAACAGGATTAGCAGAGCGAGGTATGTAGG
CGGTGCTACAGAGTTCTTGAAGTGGTGGCCTAACTACGGCTACACTAGAAGAACAGTATTTGGTATCTGC
GCTCTGCTGAAGCCAGTTACCTTCGGAAAAAGAGTTGGTAGCTCTTGATCCGGCAAACAAACCACCGCTG
GTAGCGGTGGTTTTTTTGTTTGCAAGCAGCAGATTACGCGCAGAAAAAAAGGATCTCAAGAAGATCCTTT
GATCTTTTCTACGGGGTCTGACGCTCAGTGGAACGAAAACTCACGTTAAGGGATTTTGGTCATGAGATTA
TCAAAAAGGATCTTCACCTAGATCCTTTTAAATTAAAAATGAAGTTTTAAATCAATCTAAAGTATATATG
AGTAAACTTGGTCTGACAGTTACCAATGCTTAATCAGTGAGGCACCTATCTCAGCGATCTGTCTATTTCG
TTCATCCATAGTTGCCTGACTCCCCGTCGTGTAGATAACTACGATACGGGAGGGCTTACCATCTGGCCCC
AGTGCTGCAATGATACCGCGAGACCCACGCTCACCGGCTCCAGATTTATCAGCAATAAACCAGCCAGCCG
GAAGGGCCGAGCGCAGAAGTGGTCCTGCAACTTTATCCGCCTCCATCCAGTCTATTAATTGTTGCCGGGA
AGCTAGAGTAAGTAGTTCGCCAGTTAATAGTTTGCGCAACGTTGTTGCCATTGCTACAGGCATCGTGGTG
TCACGCTCGTCGTTTGGTATGGCTTCATTCAGCTCCGGTTCCCAACGATCAAGGCGAGTTACATGATCCC
CCATGTTGTGCAAAAAAGCGGTTAGCTCCTTCGGTCCTCCGATCGTTGTCAGAAGTAAGTTGGCCGCAGT
GTTATCACTCATGGTTATGGCAGCACTGCATAATTCTCTTACTGTCATGCCATCCGTAAGATGCTTTTCT
GTGACTGGTGAGTACTCAACCAAGTCATTCTGAGAATAGTGTATGCGGCGACCGAGTTGCTCTTGCCCGG
CGTCAATACGGGATAATACCGCGCCACATAGCAGAACTTTAAAAGTGCTCATCATTGGAAAACGTTCTTC
GGGGCGAAAACTCTCAAGGATCTTACCGCTGTTGAGATCCAGTTCGATGTAACCCACTCGTGCACCCAAC
TGATCTTCAGCATCTTTTACTTTCACCAGCGTTTCTGGGTGAGCAAAAACAGGAAGGCAAAATGCCGCAA
AAAAGGGAATAAGGGCGACACGGAAATGTTGAATACTCATACTCTTCCTTTTTCAATATTATTGAAGCAT
TTATCAGGGTTATTGTCTCATGAGCGGATACATATTTGAATGTATTTAGAAAAATAAACAAATAGGGGTT
CCGCGCACATTTCCCCGAAAAGTGCCACCTGACGTCGACGGATCGGGAGATCTCCCGATCCCCTATGGTG
CACTCTCAGTACAATCTGCTCTGATGCCGCATAGTTAAGCCAGTATCTGCTCCCTGCTTGTGTGTTGGAG
GTCGCTGAGTAGTGCGCGAGCAAAATTTAAGCTACAACAAGGCAAGGCTTGACCGACAATTGCATGAAGA
ATCTGCTTAGGGTTAGGCGTTTTGCGCTGCTTCGCGATGTACGGGCCAGATATACGCGTTGACATTGATT
ATTGACTAGTTATTAATAGTAATCAATTACGGGGTCATTAGTTCATAGCCCATATATGGAGTTCCGCGTT
ACATAACTTACGGTAAATGGCCCGCCTGGCTGACCGCCCAACGACCCCCGCCCATTGACGTCAATAATGA
CGTATGTTCCCATAGTAACGCCAATAGGGACTTTCCATTGACGTCAATGGGTGGAGTATTTACGGTAAAC
TGCCCACTTGGCAGTACATCAAGTGTATCATATGCCAAGTACGCCCCCTATTGACGTCAATGACGGTAAA
TGGCCCGCCTGGCATTATGCCCAGTACATGACCTTATGGGACTTTCCTACTTGGCAGTACATCTACGTAT
TAGTCATCGCTATTACCATGGTGATGCGGTTTTGGCAGTACATCAATGGGCGTGGATAGCGGTTTGACTC
ACGGGGATTTCCAAGTCTCCACCCCATTGACGTCAATGGGAGTTTGTTTTGGCACCAAAATCAACGGGAC
TTTCCAAAATGTCGTAACAACTCCGCCCCATTGACGCAAATGGGCGGTAGGCGTGTACGGTGGGAGGTCT
ATATAAGCAGCGCGTTTTGCCTGTACTGGGTCTCTCTGGTTAGACCAGATCTGAGCCTGGGAGCTCTCTG
GCTAACTAGGGAACCCACTGCTTAAGCCTCAATAAAGCTTGCCTTGAGTGCTTCAAGTAGTGTGTGCCCG
TCTGTTGTGTGACTCTGGTAACTAGAGATCCCTCAGACCCTTTTAGTCAGTGTGGAAAATCTCTAGCAGT
GGCGCCCGAACAGGGACTTGAAAGCGAAAGGGAAACCAGAGGAGCTCTCTCGACGCAGGACTCGGCTTGC
TGAAGCGCGCACGGCAAGAGGCGAGGGGCGGCGACTGGTGAGTACGCCAAAAATTTTGACTAGCGGAGGC
TAGAAGGAGAGAGATGGGTGCGAGAGCGTCAGTATTAAGCGGGGGAGAATTAGATCGCGATGGGAAAAAA
TTCGGTTAAGGCCAGGGGGAAAGAAAAAATATAAATTAAAACATATAGTATGGGCAAGCAGGGAGCTAGA
ACGATTCGCAGTTAATCCTGGCCTGTTAGAAACATCAGAAGGCTGTAGACAAATACTGGGACAGCTACAA
CCATCCCTTCAGACAGGATCAGAAGAACTTAGATCATTATATAATACAGTAGCAACCCTCTATTGTGTGC
ATCAAAGGATAGAGATAAAAGACACCAAGGAAGCTTTAGACAAGATAGAGGAAGAGCAAAACAAAAGTAA
GACCACCGCACAGCAAGCGGCCGGCCGCTGATCTTCAGACCTGGAGGAGGAGATATGAGGGACAATTGGA
GAAGTGAATTATATAAATATAAAGTAGTAAAAATTGAACCATTAGGAGTAGCACCCACCAAGGCAAAGAG
AAGAGTGGTGCAGAGAGAAAAAAGAGCAGTGGGAATAGGAGCTTTGTTCCTTGGGTTCTTGGGAGCAGCA
GGAAGCACTATGGGCGCAGCGTCAATGACGCTGACGGTACAGGCCAGACAATTATTGTCTGGTATAGTGC
AGCAGCAGAACAATTTGCTGAGGGCTATTGAGGCGCAACAGCATCTGTTGCAACTCACAGTCTGGGGCAT
CAAGCAGCTCCAGGCAAGAATCCTGGCTGTGGAAAGATACCTAAAGGATCAACAGCTCCTGGGGATTTGG
GGTTGCTCTGGAAAACTCATTTGCACCACTGCTGTGCCTTGGAATGCTAGTTGGAGTAATAAATCTCTGG
AACAGATTTGGAATCACACGACCTGGATGGAGTGGGACAGAGAAATTAACAATTACACAAGCTTAATACA
CTCCTTAATTGAAGAATCGCAAAACCAGCAAGAAAAGAATGAACAAGAATTATTGGAATTAGATAAATGG
GCAAGTTTGTGGAATTGGTTTAACATAACAAATTGGCTGTGGTATATAAAATTATTCATAATGATAGTAG
GAGGCTTGGTAGGTTTAAGAATAGTTTTTGCTGTACTTTCTATAGTGAATAGAGTTAGGCAGGGATATTC
ACCATTATCGTTTCAGACCCACCTCCCAACCCCGAGGGGACCCGACAGGCCCGAAGGAATAGAAGAAGAA
GGTGGAGAGAGAGACAGAGACAGATCCATTCGATTAGTGAACGGATCGGCACTGCGTGCGCCAATTCTGC
AGACAAATGGCAGTATTCATCCACAATTTTAAAAGAAAAGGGGGGATTGGGGGGTACAGTGCAGGGGAAA
GAATAGTAGACATAATAGCAACAGACATACAAACTAAAGAATTACAAAAACAAATTACAAAAATTCAAAA
TTTTCGGGTTTATTACAGGGACAGCAGAGATCCAGTTTGGTTAGTACCGGGCCCGCTCTAGCCCTGCAGG
AACTGTTTAAACTGTGATCCGACGCGCCATCTCTAGGCCCGCGCCGGCCCCCTCGCACGGACTTGTGGGA
GAAGCTCGGCTACTCCCCTGCCCCGGTTAATTTGCATATAATATTTCCTAGTAACTATAGAGGCTTAATG
TGCGATAAAAGACAGATAATCTGTTCTTTTTAATACTAGCTACATTTTACATGATAGGCTTGGATTTCTA
TAAGAGATACAAATACTAAATTATTATTTTAAAAAACAGCACAAAAGGAAACTCACCCTAACTGTAAAGT
AATTGTGTGTTTTGAGACTATAAGTATCCCTTGGAGAACCACCTTGTTGGTGCTCGCAGATGCCGCCCAG
GTTTGAGAGCTAAGCAGAAAGCTGCATAGCAAGTTCAAATAAGGCTAGTCCGTACACAACTTGAAAAAGT
GGCAGCCGAGTCGGCTGCTTTTTTTGCTCGAATCTACACTCAGCTATGGCGCGCCCCAAGGTCGGGCAGG
AAGAGGGCCTATTTCCCATGATTCCTTCATATTTGCATATACGATACAAGGCTGTTAGAGAGATAATTGG
AATTAATTTGACTGTAAACACAAAGATATTAGTACAAAATACGTGACGTAGAAAGTAATAATTTCTTGGG
TAGTTTGCAGTTTTAAAATTATGTTTTAAAATGGACTATCATATGCTTACCGTAACTTGAAAGTATTTCG
ATTTCTTGGCTTTATATATCTTGTGGAAAGCCAGAAACATGGCTCAAGCGCGAACCCGACTGGTTTCAGA
GCTAAGCACAAGAGTGCATAGCAAGTTGAAATAAGGCTAGTCCGTTTACAACTTGAAAAAGTGGCACCCG
AGTCGGGTGCTTTTTTTGTTTGGCGCGCCTATGGCTTAATTAACATGGCGGCCGCATTCTACCGGGTAGG
GGAGGCGCTTTTCCCAAGGCAGTCTGGAGCATGCGCTTTAGCAGCCCCGCTGGGCACTTGGCGCTACACA
AGTGGCCTCTGGCCTCGCACACATTCCACATCCACCGGTAGGCGCCAACCGGCTCCGTTCTTTGGTGGCC
CCTTCGCGCCACCTTCTACTCCTCCCCTAGTCAGGAAGTTCCCCCCCGCCCCGCAGCTCGCGTCGTGCAG
GACGTGACAAATGGAAGTAGCACGTCTCACTAGTCTCGTGCAGATGGACAGCACCGCTGAGCAATGGAAG
CGGGTAGGCCTTTGGGGCAGCGGCCAATAGCAGCTTTGCTCCTTCGCTTTCTGGGCTCAGAGGCTGGGAA
GGGGTGGGTCCGGGGGCGGGCTCAGGGGCGGGCTCAGGGGCGGGGCGGGCGCCCGAAGGTCCTCCGGAGG
CCCGGCATTCTGCACGCTTCAAAAGCGCACGTCTGCCGCGCTGTTCTCCTCTTCCTCATCTCCGGGACCC
GGGATGCCCAAGAAGAAGAGGAAGGTGTCCAATTTACTGACCGTACACCAAAATTTGCCTGCATTACCGG
TCGATGCAACGAGTGATGAGGTTCGCAAGAACCTGATGGACATGTTCAGGGATCGCCAGGCGTTTTCTGA
GCATACCTGGAAAATGCTTCTGTCCGTTTGCCGGTCGTGGGCGGCATGGTGCAAGTTGAATAACCGGAAA
TGGTTTCCCGCAGAACCTGAAGATGTTCGCGATTATCTTCTATATCTTCAGGCGCGCGGTCTGGCAGTAA
AAACTATCCAGCAACATTTGGGCCAGCTAAACATGCTTCATCGTCGGTCCGGGCTGCCACGACCAAGTGA
CAGCAATGCTGTTTCACTGGTTATGCGGCGGATCCGAAAAGAAAACGTTGATGCCGGTGAACGTGCAAAA
CAGGCTCTAGCGTTCGAACGCACTGATTTCGACCAGGTTCGTTCACTCATGGAAAATAGCGATCGCTGCC
AGGATATACGTAATCTGGCATTTCTGGGGATTGCTTATAACACCCTGTTACGTATAGCCGAAATTGCCAG
GATCAGGGTTAAAGATATCTCACGTACTGACGGTGGGAGAATGTTAATCCATATTGGCAGAACGAAAACG
CTGGTTAGCACCGCAGGTGTAGAGAAGGCACTTAGCCTGGGGGTAACTAAACTGGTCGAGCGATGGATTT
CCGTCTCTGGTGTAGCTGATGATCCGAATAACTACCTGTTTTGCCGGGTCAGAAAAAATGGTGTTGCCGC
GCCATCTGCCACCAGCCAGCTATCAACTCGCGCCCTGGAAGGGATTTTTGAAGCAACTCATCGATTGATT
TACGGCGCTAAGGATGACTCTGGTCAGAGATACCTGGCCTGGTCTGGACACAGTGCCCGTGTCGGAGCCG
CGCGAGATATGGCCCGCGCTGGAGTTTCAATACCGGAGATCATGCAAGCTGGTGGCTGGACCAATGTAAA
TATTGTCATGAACTATATCCGTAACCTGGATAGTGAAACAGGGGCAATGGTGCGCCTGCTGGAAGATGGC
GATTAGCCATGTTTAAGGGTTCCGGTTCCACTAGGTACAATTCGATATCAAGCTTATCGATAATCAACCT
CTGGATTACAAAATTTGTGAAAGATTGACTGGTATTCTTAACTATGTTGCTCCTTTTACGCTATGTGGAT
ACGCTGCTTTAATGCCTTTGTATCATGCTATTGCTTCCCGTATGGCTTTCATTTTCTCCTCCTTGTATAA
ATCCTGGTTGCTGTCTCTTTATGAGGAGTTGTGGCCCGTTGTCAGGCAACGTGGCGTGGTGTGCACTGTG
TTTGCTGACGCAACCCCCACTGGTTGGGGCATTGCCACCACCTGTCAGCTCCTTTCCGGGACTTTCGCTT
TCCCCCTCCCTATTGCCACGGCGGAACTCATCGCCGCCTGCCTTGCCCGCTGCTGGACAGGGGCTCGGCT
GTTGGGCACTGACAATTCCGTGGTGTTGTCGGGGAAATCATCGTCCTTTCCTTGGCTGCTCGCCTGTGTT
GCCACCTGGATTCTGCGCGGGACGTCCTTCTGCTACGTCCCTTCGGCCCTCAATCCAGCGGACCTTCCTT
CCCGCGGCCTGCTGCCGGCTCTGCGGCCTCTTCCGCGTCTTCGCCTTCGCCCTCAGACGAGTCGGATCTC
CCTTTGGGCCGCCTCCCCGCATCGATACCGTCGACCTCGATCGAGACCTAGAAAAACATGGAGCAATCAC
AAGTAGCAATACAGCAGCTACCAATGCTGATTGTGCCTGGCTAGAAGCACAAGAGGAGGAGGAGGTGGGT
TTTCCAGTCACACCTCAGGTACCTTTAAGACCAATGACTTACAAGGCAGCTGTAGATCTTAGCCACTTTT
TAAAAGAAAAGGGGGGACTGGAAGGGCTAATTCACTCCCAACGAAGACAAGATATCCTTGATCTGTGGAT
CTACCACACACAAGGCTACTTCCCTGATTGGCAGAACTACACACCAGGGCCAGGGATCAG
